Addgene plasmid #87393: p426_Cas9_gRNA-ARS805a
Purpose: All-in-one CRISPR plasmid for integrating, deleting, or replacing a gene in S. cerevisiae. High-copy, URA3 plasmid contains human codon-optimized Cas9 and a guide RNA targeting ARS805a sequence TTATTTGAATGATATTTAGT in yeast chromosome 8.
Depositing lab: Aindrila Mukhopadhyay. Depositing organization: Lawrence Berkeley National Laboratory. Publication: A Cas9-based toolkit to program gene expression in Saccharomyces cerevisiae. Reider Apel A, d'Espaux L, Wehrs M, Sachs D, Li RA, Tong GJ, Garber M, Nnadi O, Zhuang W, Hillson NJ, Keasling JD, Mukhopadhyay A. Nucleic Acids Res. 2017 Jan 9;45(1):496-508. doi: 10.1093/nar/gkw1023. Epub 2016 Nov 28. PubMed 27899650.
Backbone
  Vector backbone: p426
  Vector type: CRISPR
  Selectable markers: URA3
Growth in bacteria
  Bacterial resistance: Ampicillin, 100 μg/mL
  Growth temperature: 37°C
  Growth strain: DH5alpha
  Copy number: High Copy
Gene/Insert
  Gene/Insert name: Human Optimized S. pyogenes Cas9 and guide RNA targeting ARS805a
  gRNA/shRNA sequence: TTATTTGAATGATATTTAGT
  Species: S. cerevisiae (budding yeast)
  Promoter: ADH1, pTyrosine
  Cloning method: Gibson Cloning
  Sequencing primers: 5′ M13 Rev
Terms and licenses: Academic/Nonprofit Terms; Industry Terms: Not Available to Industry
How to cite: p426_Cas9_gRNA-ARS805a was a gift from Aindrila Mukhopadhyay (Addgene plasmid # 87393 ; http://n2t.net/addgene:87393 ; RRID:Addgene_87393)
