[The description below was written by a language model from this plasmid's Addgene catalogue record, the feature table of its GenBank file and pLannotate feature annotations shown in this document.]
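Description:
p426_Cas9_gRNA-ARS805a is an all-in-one CRISPR plasmid for genome editing in Saccharomyces cerevisiae, built on the p426 yeast–E. coli shuttle backbone. In yeast it replicates at high copy from the 2μ origin and is selected through URA3, an auxotrophic marker that can also be counterselected with 5-fluoroorotic acid. In E. coli it is maintained by a high-copy ColE1/pUC-type origin with ampicillin resistance. An f1 origin, lac promoter/operator remnants, and flanking T3 and T7 promoters are carried over from the parental cloning vector.

The payload consists of two expression units assembled by Gibson cloning. A human codon-optimized Streptococcus pyogenes Cas9 with a C-terminal SV40 nuclear localization signal is driven by the yeast ADH1 promoter and terminated by the CYC1 terminator. Upstream, a single guide RNA made up of a 20-nt spacer and the S. pyogenes gRNA scaffold is expressed from a promoter the record lists as "pTyrosine". The sequence-based annotation places a tRNA element just ahead of the guide, consistent with a tRNA-based RNA polymerase III promoter. The spacer targets the ARS805a site on yeast chromosome 8, so Cas9 makes a double-strand break there. That break can be repaired by homologous recombination with a co-supplied donor.

The stated purpose is integrating, deleting or replacing genes in yeast, and the plasmid belongs to a Cas9-based toolkit for programming gene expression in S. cerevisiae. The two sequence records held for this plasmid (11,117 and 11,106 nt) use different start coordinates but show the same feature set.
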