LOCUS       Exported 11117 bp ds-DNA circular SYN 13-MAY-2021
DEFINITION  All-in-one CRISPR plasmid for integrating, deleting, or replacing a
            gene in S. cerevisiae. High-copy, URA3 plasmid contains human
            codon-optimized Cas9 and a guide RNA targeting ARS805a sequence
            TTATTTGAATGATATTTAGT in yeast chromosome 8..
ACCESSION   .
VERSION     .
KEYWORDS    p426_Cas9_gRNA-ARS805a
SOURCE      synthetic DNA construct
  ORGANISM  synthetic DNA construct
REFERENCE   1 (bases 1 to 11117)
  AUTHORS   Reider Apel A, d'Espaux L, Wehrs M, Sachs D, Li RA, Tong GJ, Garber
            M, Nnadi O, Zhuang W, Hillson NJ, Keasling JD, Mukhopadhyay A
  TITLE     A Cas9-based toolkit to program gene expression in Saccharomyces
            cerevisiae.
  JOURNAL   Nucleic Acids Res. 2017 Jan 9;45(1):496-508. doi:
            10.1093/nar/gkw1023. Epub 2016 Nov 28.
  PUBMED    27899650
REFERENCE   2 (bases 1 to 11117)
  AUTHORS   .
  TITLE     Direct Submission
  JOURNAL   Exported May 13, 2021 from SnapGene Server 1.1.58
            http://www.snapgene.com
FEATURES             Location/Qualifiers
     source          1..11117
                     /organism="synthetic DNA construct"
                     /mol_type="other DNA"
     primer_bind     complement(10..28)
                     /label=pBRforEco
                     /note="pBR322 vectors, upsteam of EcoRI site, forward
                     primer"
     rep_origin      69..1411
                     /label=2u ori
                     /note="yeast 2u plasmid origin of replication"
     protein_bind    401..448
                     /label=FRT
                     /bound_moiety="FLP recombinase from the Saccharomyces
                     cerevisiae 2u plasmid"
                     /note="FLP-mediated recombination occurs in the 8-bp core
                     sequence TCTAGAAA (Turan and Bode, 2011)."
     promoter        1438..1542
                     /gene="bla"
                     /label=AmpR promoter
     CDS             1543..2403
                     /codon_start=1
                     /gene="bla"
                     /product="beta-lactamase"
                     /label=AmpR
                     /note="confers resistance to ampicillin, carbenicillin, and
                     related antibiotics"
                     /translation="MSIQHFRVALIPFFAAFCLPVFAHPETLVKVKDAEDQLGARVGYI
                     ELDLNSGKILESFRPEERFPMMSTFKVLLCGAVLSRIDAGQEQLGRRIHYSQNDLVEYS
                     PVTEKHLTDGMTVRELCSAAITMSDNTAANLLLTTIGGPKELTAFLHNMGDHVTRLDRW
                     EPELNEAIPNDERDTTMPVAMATTLRKLLTGELLTLASRQQLIDWMEADKVAGPLLRSA
                     LPAGWFIADKSGAGERGSRGIIAALGPDGKPSRIVVIYTTGSQATMDERNRQIAEIGAS
                     LIKHW"
     primer_bind     complement(1761..1780)
                     /label=Amp-R
                     /note="Ampicillin resistance gene, reverse primer"
     rep_origin      2574..3162
                     /direction=RIGHT
                     /label=ori
                     /note="high-copy-number ColE1/pMB1/pBR322/pUC origin of
                     replication"
     primer_bind     3063..3082
                     /label=pBR322ori-F
                     /note="pBR322 origin, forward primer"
     primer_bind     3316..3333
                     /label=L4440
                     /note="L4440 vector, forward primer"
     promoter        3486..3516
                     /label=lac promoter
                     /note="promoter for the E. coli lac operon"
     protein_bind    3524..3540
                     /label=lac operator
                     /bound_moiety="lac repressor encoded by lacI"
                     /note="The lac repressor binds to the lac operator to
                     inhibit transcription in E. coli. This inhibition can be
                     relieved by adding lactose or
                     isopropyl-beta-D-thiogalactopyranoside (IPTG)."
     primer_bind     3529..3551
                     /label=M13/pUC Reverse
                     /note="In lacZ gene"
     primer_bind     3548..3564
                     /label=M13 rev
                     /note="common sequencing primer, one of multiple similar
                     variants"
     primer_bind     3548..3564
                     /label=M13 Reverse
                     /note="In lacZ gene. Also called M13-rev"
     primer_bind     3583..3603
                     /label=T3
                     /note="T3 promoter, forward primer"
     promoter        3585..3603
                     /label=T3 promoter
                     /note="promoter for bacteriophage T3 RNA polymerase"
     misc_RNA        3830..3905
                     /label=gRNA scaffold
                     /note="guide RNA scaffold for the Streptococcus pyogenes
                     CRISPR/Cas9 system"
     promoter        3991..4695
                     /gene="S. cerevisiae ADH1"
                     /label=ADH1 promoter
                     /note="promoter for alcohol dehydrogenase 1"
     CDS             4705..8808
                     /codon_start=1
                     /product="Cas9 (Csn1) endonuclease from the Streptococcus
                     pyogenes Type II CRISPR/Cas system"
                     /label=Cas9
                     /note="generates RNA-guided double strand breaks in DNA"
                     /translation="MDKKYSIGLDIGTNSVGWAVITDEYKVPSKKFKVLGNTDRHSIKK
                     NLIGALLFDSGETAEATRLKRTARRRYTRRKNRICYLQEIFSNEMAKVDDSFFHRLEES
                     FLVEEDKKHERHPIFGNIVDEVAYHEKYPTIYHLRKKLVDSTDKADLRLIYLALAHMIK
                     FRGHFLIEGDLNPDNSDVDKLFIQLVQTYNQLFEENPINASGVDAKAILSARLSKSRRL
                     ENLIAQLPGEKKNGLFGNLIALSLGLTPNFKSNFDLAEDAKLQLSKDTYDDDLDNLLAQ
                     IGDQYADLFLAAKNLSDAILLSDILRVNTEITKAPLSASMIKRYDEHHQDLTLLKALVR
                     QQLPEKYKEIFFDQSKNGYAGYIDGGASQEEFYKFIKPILEKMDGTEELLVKLNREDLL
                     RKQRTFDNGSIPHQIHLGELHAILRRQEDFYPFLKDNREKIEKILTFRIPYYVGPLARG
                     NSRFAWMTRKSEETITPWNFEEVVDKGASAQSFIERMTNFDKNLPNEKVLPKHSLLYEY
                     FTVYNELTKVKYVTEGMRKPAFLSGEQKKAIVDLLFKTNRKVTVKQLKEDYFKKIECFD
                     SVEISGVEDRFNASLGTYHDLLKIIKDKDFLDNEENEDILEDIVLTLTLFEDREMIEER
                     LKTYAHLFDDKVMKQLKRRRYTGWGRLSRKLINGIRDKQSGKTILDFLKSDGFANRNFM
                     QLIHDDSLTFKEDIQKAQVSGQGDSLHEHIANLAGSPAIKKGILQTVKVVDELVKVMGR
                     HKPENIVIEMARENQTTQKGQKNSRERMKRIEEGIKELGSQILKEHPVENTQLQNEKLY
                     LYYLQNGRDMYVDQELDINRLSDYDVDHIVPQSFLKDDSIDNKVLTRSDKNRGKSDNVP
                     SEEVVKKMKNYWRQLLNAKLITQRKFDNLTKAERGGLSELDKAGFIKRQLVETRQITKH
                     VAQILDSRMNTKYDENDKLIREVKVITLKSKLVSDFRKDFQFYKVREINNYHHAHDAYL
                     NAVVGTALIKKYPKLESEFVYGDYKVYDVRKMIAKSEQEIGKATAKYFFYSNIMNFFKT
                     EITLANGEIRKRPLIETNGETGEIVWDKGRDFATVRKVLSMPQVNIVKKTEVQTGGFSK
                     ESILPKRNSDKLIARKKDWDPKKYGGFDSPTVAYSVLVVAKVEKGKSKKLKSVKELLGI
                     TIMERSSFEKNPIDFLEAKGYKEVKKDLIIKLPKYSLFELENGRKRMLASAGELQKGNE
                     LALPSKYVNFLYLASHYEKLKGSPEDNEQKQLFVEQHKHYLDEIIEQISEFSKRVILAD
                     ANLDKVLSAYNKHRDKPIREQAENIIHLFTLTNLGAPAAFKYFDTTIDRKRYTSTKEVL
                     DATLIHQSITGLYETRIDLSQLGGD"
     CDS             8821..8841
                     /codon_start=1
                     /product="nuclear localization signal of SV40 (simian virus
                     40) large T antigen"
                     /label=SV40 NLS
                     /translation="PKKKRKV"
     terminator      8857..9104
                     /gene="S. cerevisiae CYC1"
                     /label=CYC1 terminator
                     /note="transcription terminator for CYC1"
     primer_bind     complement(9122..9141)
                     /label=T7
                     /note="T7 promoter, forward primer"
     promoter        complement(9123..9141)
                     /label=T7 promoter
                     /note="promoter for bacteriophage T7 RNA polymerase"
     primer_bind     complement(9151..9168)
                     /label=M13 Forward
                     /note="In lacZ gene. Also called M13-F20 or M13 (-21)
                     Forward"
     primer_bind     complement(9151..9167)
                     /label=M13 fwd
                     /note="common sequencing primer, one of multiple similar
                     variants"
     primer_bind     complement(9160..9182)
                     /label=M13/pUC Forward
                     /note="In lacZ gene"
     rep_origin      9312..9767
                     /direction=RIGHT
                     /label=f1 ori
                     /note="f1 bacteriophage origin of replication; arrow
                     indicates direction of (+) strand synthesis"
     primer_bind     complement(9399..9418)
                     /label=F1ori-R
                     /note="F1 origin, reverse primer"
     primer_bind     9609..9630
                     /label=F1ori-F
                     /note="F1 origin, forward primer"
     CDS             complement(9898..10701)
                     /codon_start=1
                     /gene="S. cerevisiae URA3"
                     /product="orotidine-5'-phosphate decarboxylase, required
                     for uracil biosynthesis"
                     /label=URA3
                     /note="yeast auxotrophic marker, counterselectable with
                     5-fluoroorotic acid (5-FOA)"
                     /translation="MSKATYKERAATHPSPVAAKLFNIMHEKQTNLCASLDVRTTKELL
                     ELVEALGPKICLLKTHVDILTDFSMEGTVKPLKALSAKYNFLLFEDRKFADIGNTVKLQ
                     YSAGVYRIAEWADITNAHGVVGPGIVSGLKQAAEEVTKEPRGLLMLAELSCKGSLSTGE
                     YTKGTVDIAKSDKDFVIGFIAQRDMGGRDEGYDWLIMTPGVGLDDKGDALGQQYRTVDD
                     VVSTGSDIIIVGRGLFAKGRDAKVEGERYRKAGWEAYLRRCGQQN"
     promoter        complement(10702..10917)
                     /gene="S. cerevisiae URA3"
                     /label=URA3 promoter
     primer_bind     complement(10948..10967)
                     /label=pRS-marker
                     /note="pRS vectors, use to sequence yeast selectable
                     marker"
     primer_bind     11067..11089
                     /label=pGEX 3'
                     /note="pGEX vectors, reverse primer"
ORIGIN
        1 gacgaaaggg cctcgtgata cgcctatttt tataggttaa tgtcatgata ataatggttt
       61 cttagtatga tccaatatca aaggaaatga tagcattgaa ggatgagact aatccaattg
      121 aggagtggca gcatatagaa cagctaaagg gtagtgctga aggaagcata cgataccccg
      181 catggaatgg gataatatca caggaggtac tagactacct ttcatcctac ataaatagac
      241 gcatataagt acgcatttaa gcataaacac gcactatgcc gttcttctca tgtatatata
      301 tatacaggca acacgcagat ataggtgcga cgtgaacagt gagctgtatg tgcgcagctc
      361 gcgttgcatt ttcggaagcg ctcgttttcg gaaacgcttt gaagttccta ttccgaagtt
      421 cctattctct agaaagtata ggaacttcag agcgcttttg aaaaccaaaa gcgctctgaa
      481 gacgcacttt caaaaaacca aaaacgcacc ggactgtaac gagctactaa aatattgcga
      541 ataccgcttc cacaaacatt gctcaaaagt atctctttgc tatatatctc tgtgctatat
      601 ccctatataa cctacccatc cacctttcgc tccttgaact tgcatctaaa ctcgacctct
      661 acatttttta tgtttatctc tagtattact ctttagacaa aaaaattgta gtaagaacta
      721 ttcatagagt gaatcgaaaa caatacgaaa atgtaaacat ttcctatacg tagtatatag
      781 agacaaaata gaagaaaccg ttcataattt tctgaccaat gaagaatcat caacgctatc
      841 actttctgtt cacaaagtat gcgcaatcca catcggtata gaatataatc ggggatgcct
      901 ttatcttgaa aaaatgcacc cgcagcttcg ctagtaatca gtaaacgcgg gaagtggagt
      961 caggcttttt ttatggaaga gaaaatagac accaaagtag ccttcttcta accttaacgg
     1021 acctacagtg caaaaagtta tcaagagact gcattataga gcgcacaaag gagaaaaaaa
     1081 gtaatctaag atgctttgtt agaaaaatag cgctctcggg atgcattttt gtagaacaaa
     1141 aaagaagtat agattctttg ttggtaaaat agcgctctcg cgttgcattt ctgttctgta
     1201 aaaatgcagc tcagattctt tgtttgaaaa attagcgctc tcgcgttgca tttttgtttt
     1261 acaaaaatga agcacagatt cttcgttggt aaaatagcgc tttcgcgttg catttctgtt
     1321 ctgtaaaaat gcagctcaga ttctttgttt gaaaaattag cgctctcgcg ttgcattttt
     1381 gttctacaaa atgaagcaca gatgcttcgt tcaggtggca cttttcgggg aaatgtgcgc
     1441 ggaaccccta tttgtttatt tttctaaata cattcaaata tgtatccgct catgagacaa
     1501 taaccctgat aaatgcttca ataatattga aaaaggaaga gtatgagtat tcaacatttc
     1561 cgtgtcgccc ttattccctt ttttgcggca ttttgccttc ctgtttttgc tcacccagaa
     1621 acgctggtga aagtaaaaga tgctgaagat cagttgggtg cacgagtggg ttacatcgaa
     1681 ctggatctca acagcggtaa gatccttgag agttttcgcc ccgaagaacg ttttccaatg
     1741 atgagcactt ttaaagttct gctatgtggc gcggtattat cccgtattga cgccgggcaa
     1801 gagcaactcg gtcgccgcat acactattct cagaatgact tggttgagta ctcaccagtc
     1861 acagaaaagc atcttacgga tggcatgaca gtaagagaat tatgcagtgc tgccataacc
     1921 atgagtgata acactgcggc caacttactt ctgacaacga tcggaggacc gaaggagcta
     1981 accgcttttt tgcacaacat gggggatcat gtaactcgcc ttgatcgttg ggaaccggag
     2041 ctgaatgaag ccataccaaa cgacgagcgt gacaccacga tgcctgtagc aatggcaaca
     2101 acgttgcgca aactattaac tggcgaacta cttactctag cttcccggca acaattaata
     2161 gactggatgg aggcggataa agttgcagga ccacttctgc gctcggccct tccggctggc
     2221 tggtttattg ctgataaatc tggagccggt gagcgtgggt ctcgcggtat cattgcagca
     2281 ctggggccag atggtaagcc ctcccgtatc gtagttatct acacgacggg gagtcaggca
     2341 actatggatg aacgaaatag acagatcgct gagataggtg cctcactgat taagcattgg
     2401 taactgtcag accaagttta ctcatatata ctttagattg atttaaaact tcatttttaa
     2461 tttaaaagga tctaggtgaa gatccttttt gataatctca tgaccaaaat cccttaacgt
     2521 gagttttcgt tccactgagc gtcagacccc gtagaaaaga tcaaaggatc ttcttgagat
     2581 cctttttttc tgcgcgtaat ctgctgcttg caaacaaaaa aaccaccgct accagcggtg
     2641 gtttgtttgc cggatcaaga gctaccaact ctttttccga aggtaactgg cttcagcaga
     2701 gcgcagatac caaatactgt ccttctagtg tagccgtagt taggccacca cttcaagaac
     2761 tctgtagcac cgcctacata cctcgctctg ctaatcctgt taccagtggc tgctgccagt
     2821 ggcgataagt cgtgtcttac cgggttggac tcaagacgat agttaccgga taaggcgcag
     2881 cggtcgggct gaacgggggg ttcgtgcaca cagcccagct tggagcgaac gacctacacc
     2941 gaactgagat acctacagcg tgagctatga gaaagcgcca cgcttcccga agggagaaag
     3001 gcggacaggt atccggtaag cggcagggtc ggaacaggag agcgcacgag ggagcttcca
     3061 gggggaaacg cctggtatct ttatagtcct gtcgggtttc gccacctctg acttgagcgt
     3121 cgatttttgt gatgctcgtc aggggggcgg agcctatgga aaaacgccag caacgcggcc
     3181 tttttacggt tcctggcctt ttgctggcct tttgctcaca tgttctttcc tgcgttatcc
     3241 cctgattctg tggataaccg tattaccgcc tttgagtgag ctgataccgc tcgccgcagc
     3301 cgaacgaccg agcgcagcga gtcagtgagc gaggaagcgg aagagcgccc aatacgcaaa
     3361 ccgcctctcc ccgcgcgttg gccgattcat taatgcagct ggcacgacag gtttcccgac
     3421 tggaaagcgg gcagtgagcg caacgcaatt aatgtgagtt acctcactca ttaggcaccc
     3481 caggctttac actttatgct tccggctcct atgttgtgtg gaattgtgag cggataacaa
     3541 tttcacacag gaaacagcta tgaccatgat tacgccaagc gcgcaattaa ccctcactaa
     3601 agggaacaaa agctggagct agtatactct ttcttcaaca attaaatact ctcggtagcc
     3661 aagttggttt aaggcgcaag actgtaattt atcactacga aatcttgaga tcgggcgttc
     3721 gactcgcccc cgggagagat ggccggcatg gtcccagcct cctcgctggc gccggctggg
     3781 caacaccttc gggtggcgaa tgggactttt tatttgaatg atatttagtg ttttagagct
     3841 agaaatagca agttaaaata aggctagtcc gttatcaact tgaaaaagtg gcaccgagtc
     3901 ggtgcttttt ttattttttg tcactattgt tatgtaaaat gccacctctg acagtatgga
     3961 acgcaaactt ctgtctagtg gatagtcgac atccttttgt tgtttccggg tgtacaatat
     4021 ggacttcctc ttttctggca accaaaccca tacatcggga ttcctataat accttcgttg
     4081 gtctccctaa catgtaggtg gcggagggga gatatacaat agaacagata ccagacaaga
     4141 cataatgggc taaacaagac tacaccaatt acactgcctc attgatggtg gtacataacg
     4201 aactaatact gtagccctag acttgatagc catcatcata tcgaagtttc actacccttt
     4261 ttccatttgc catctattga agtaataata ggcgcatgca acttcttttc tttttttttc
     4321 ttttctctct cccccgttgt tgtctcacca tatccgcaat gacaaaaaaa tgatggaaga
     4381 cactaaagga aaaaattaac gacaaagaca gcaccaacag atgtcgttgt tccagagctg
     4441 atgaggggta tctcgaagca cacgaaactt tttccttcct tcattcacgc acactactct
     4501 ctaatgagca acggtatacg gccttccttc cagttacttg aatttgaaat aaaaaaaagt
     4561 ttgctgtctt gctatcaagt ataaatagac ctgcaattat taatcttttg tttcctcgtc
     4621 attgttctcg ttccctttct tccttgtttc tttttctgca caatatttca agctatacca
     4681 agcatacaat caacttggaa aaaaatggac aagaagtact ccattgggct cgatatcggc
     4741 acaaacagcg tcggttgggc cgtcattacg gacgagtaca aggtgccgag caaaaaattc
     4801 aaagttctgg gcaataccga tcgccacagc ataaagaaga acctcattgg cgccctcctg
     4861 ttcgactccg gggagacggc cgaagccacg cggctcaaaa gaacagcacg gcgcagatat
     4921 acccgcagaa agaatcggat ctgctacctg caggagatct ttagtaatga gatggctaag
     4981 gtggatgact ctttcttcca taggctggag gagtcctttt tggtggagga ggataaaaag
     5041 cacgagcgcc acccaatctt tggcaatatc gtggacgagg tggcgtacca tgaaaagtac
     5101 ccaaccatat atcatctgag gaagaagctt gtagacagta ctgataaggc tgacttgcgg
     5161 ttgatctatc tcgcgctggc gcatatgatc aaatttcggg gacacttcct catcgagggg
     5221 gacctgaacc cagacaacag cgatgtcgac aaactcttta tccaactggt tcagacttac
     5281 aatcagcttt tcgaagagaa cccgatcaac gcatccggag ttgacgccaa agcaatcctg
     5341 agcgctaggc tgtccaaatc ccggcggctc gaaaacctca tcgcacagct ccctggggag
     5401 aagaagaacg gcctgtttgg taatcttatc gccctgtcac tcgggctgac ccccaacttt
     5461 aaatctaact tcgacctggc cgaagatgcc aagcttcaac tgagcaaaga cacctacgat
     5521 gatgatctcg acaatctgct ggcccagatc ggcgaccagt acgcagacct ttttttggcg
     5581 gcaaagaacc tgtcagacgc cattctgctg agtgatattc tgcgagtgaa cacggagatc
     5641 accaaagctc cgctgagcgc tagtatgatc aagcgctatg atgagcacca ccaagacttg
     5701 actttgctga aggcccttgt cagacagcaa ctgcctgaga agtacaagga aattttcttc
     5761 gatcagtcta aaaatggcta cgccggatac attgacggcg gagcaagcca ggaggaattt
     5821 tacaaattta ttaagcccat cttggaaaaa atggacggca ccgaggagct gctggtaaag
     5881 cttaacagag aagatctgtt gcgcaaacag cgcactttcg acaatggaag catcccccac
     5941 cagattcacc tgggcgaact gcacgctatc ctcaggcggc aagaggattt ctaccccttt
     6001 ttgaaagata acagggaaaa gattgagaaa atcctcacat ttcggatacc ctactatgta
     6061 ggccccctcg cccggggaaa ttccagattc gcgtggatga ctcgcaaatc agaagagacc
     6121 atcactccct ggaacttcga ggaagtcgtg gataaggggg cctctgccca gtccttcatc
     6181 gaaaggatga ctaactttga taaaaatctg cctaacgaaa aggtgcttcc taaacactct
     6241 ctgctgtacg agtacttcac agtttataac gagctcacca aggtcaaata cgtcacagaa
     6301 gggatgagaa agccagcatt cctgtctgga gagcagaaga aagctatcgt ggacctcctc
     6361 ttcaagacga accggaaagt taccgtgaaa cagctcaaag aagactattt caaaaagatt
     6421 gaatgtttcg actctgttga aatcagcgga gtggaggatc gcttcaacgc atccctggga
     6481 acgtatcacg atctcctgaa aatcattaaa gacaaggact tcctggacaa tgaggagaac
     6541 gaggacattc ttgaggacat tgtcctcacc cttacgttgt ttgaagatag ggagatgatt
     6601 gaagaacgct tgaaaactta cgctcatctc ttcgacgaca aagtcatgaa acagctcaag
     6661 aggcgccgat atacaggatg ggggcggctg tcaagaaaac tgatcaatgg gatccgagac
     6721 aagcagagtg gaaagacaat cctggatttt cttaagtccg atggatttgc caaccggaac
     6781 ttcatgcagt tgatccatga tgactctctc acctttaagg aggacatcca gaaagcacaa
     6841 gtttctggcc agggggacag tcttcacgag cacatcgcta atcttgcagg tagcccagct
     6901 atcaaaaagg gaatactgca gaccgttaag gtcgtggatg aactcgtcaa agtaatggga
     6961 aggcataagc ccgagaatat cgttatcgag atggcccgag agaaccaaac tacccagaag
     7021 ggacagaaga acagtaggga aaggatgaag aggattgaag agggtataaa agaactgggg
     7081 tcccaaatcc ttaaggaaca cccagttgaa aacacccagc ttcagaatga gaagctctac
     7141 ctgtactacc tgcagaacgg cagggacatg tacgtggatc aggaactgga catcaatcgg
     7201 ctctccgact acgacgtgga tcatatcgtg ccccagtctt ttctcaaaga tgattctatt
     7261 gataataaag tgttgacaag atccgataaa aatagaggga agagtgataa cgtcccctca
     7321 gaagaagttg tcaagaaaat gaaaaattat tggcggcagc tgctgaacgc caaactgatc
     7381 acacaacgga agttcgataa tctgactaag gctgaacgag gtggcctgtc tgagttggat
     7441 aaagccggct tcatcaaaag gcagcttgtt gagacacgcc agatcaccaa gcacgtggcc
     7501 caaattctcg attcacgcat gaacaccaag tacgatgaaa atgacaaact gattcgagag
     7561 gtgaaagtta ttactctgaa gtctaagctg gtctcagatt tcagaaagga ctttcagttt
     7621 tataaggtga gagagatcaa caattaccac catgcgcatg atgcctacct gaatgcagtg
     7681 gtaggcactg cacttatcaa aaaatatccc aagcttgaat ctgaatttgt ttacggagac
     7741 tataaagtgt acgatgttag gaaaatgatc gcaaagtctg agcaggaaat aggcaaggcc
     7801 accgctaagt acttctttta cagcaatatt atgaattttt tcaagaccga gattacactg
     7861 gccaatggag agattcggaa gcgaccactt atcgaaacaa acggagaaac aggagaaatc
     7921 gtgtgggaca agggtaggga tttcgcgaca gtccggaagg tcctgtccat gccgcaggtg
     7981 aacatcgtta aaaagaccga agtacagacc ggaggcttct ccaaggaaag tatcctcccg
     8041 aaaaggaaca gcgacaagct gatcgcacgc aaaaaagatt gggaccccaa gaaatacggc
     8101 ggattcgatt ctcctacagt cgcttacagt gtactggttg tggccaaagt ggagaaaggg
     8161 aagtctaaaa aactcaaaag cgtcaaggaa ctgctgggca tcacaatcat ggagcgatca
     8221 agcttcgaaa aaaaccccat cgactttctc gaggcgaaag gatataaaga ggtcaaaaaa
     8281 gacctcatca ttaagcttcc caagtactct ctctttgagc ttgaaaacgg ccggaaacga
     8341 atgctcgcta gtgcgggcga gctgcagaaa ggtaacgagc tggcactgcc ctctaaatac
     8401 gttaatttct tgtatctggc cagccactat gaaaagctca aagggtctcc cgaagataat
     8461 gagcagaagc agctgttcgt ggaacaacac aaacactacc ttgatgagat catcgagcaa
     8521 ataagcgaat tctccaaaag agtgatcctc gccgacgcta acctcgataa ggtgctttct
     8581 gcttacaata agcacaggga taagcccatc agggagcagg cagaaaacat tatccacttg
     8641 tttactctga ccaacttggg cgcgcctgca gccttcaagt acttcgacac caccatagac
     8701 agaaagcggt acacctctac aaaggaggtc ctggacgcca cactgattca tcagtcaatt
     8761 acggggctct atgaaacaag aatcgacctc tctcagctcg gtggagacag cagggctgac
     8821 cccaagaaga agaggaaggt gtgatctctt ctcgagtcat gtaattagtt atgtcacgct
     8881 tacgttcacg ccctcccccc acatccgctc taaccgaaaa ggaaggagtt agacaacctg
     8941 aagtctaggt ccctatttat ttttttatag ttatgttagt attaagaacg ttatttatat
     9001 ttcaaatttt tctttttttt ctgtacagac gcgtgtacgc atgtaacatt atactgaaaa
     9061 ccttgcttga gaaggttttg ggacgctcga aggctttaat ttgcggccgg tacccaattc
     9121 gccctatagt gagtcgtatt acgcgcgctc actggccgtc gttttacaac gtcgtgactg
     9181 ggaaaaccct ggcgttaccc aacttaatcg ccttgcagca catccccctt tcgccagctg
     9241 gcgtaatagc gaagaggccc gcaccgatcg cccttcccaa cagttgcgca gcctgaatgg
     9301 cgaatggcgc gnnnnnnnnn nnnnnnnnnn nnnnnnnnnn nnnnnnnnnn nnnnnnnnnn
     9361 nnnnnnnnnn nnnnnnnnnn nnnnnnnnnn nnnnnnnnnn nnnnnnnnnn nnnnnnnnnn
     9421 nnnnnnnnnn nnnnncnnnn nnnnnnnnnn nnnnnnnnnn nnnnnnnnnn nnnnnnnnnn
     9481 nnnnnnnnnn nnnnnnnnnn nnnnnnnnnn nnnnnnnnnn nnnnnnnann nnnnnnnnnn
     9541 nnnnnnnnnn nnnnnnnnnn nnnnnnnnnn nnnnnnncct ttgacgttgg agtccacgtt
     9601 ctttaatagt ggactcttgt tccaaactgg aacaacactc aaccctatct cggtctattc
     9661 ttttgattta taagggattt tgccgatttc ggcctattgg ttaaaaaatg agctgattta
     9721 acaaaaattt aacgcgaatt ttaacaaaat attaacgttt acaatttcct gatgcggtat
     9781 tttctcctta cgcatctgtg cggtatttca caccgcatag ggtaataact gatataatta
     9841 aattgaagct ctaatttgtg agtttagtat acatgcattt acttataata cagtttttta
     9901 gttttgctgg ccgcatcttc tcaaatatgc ttcccagcct gcttttctgt aacgttcacc
     9961 ctctacctta gcatcccttc cctttgcaaa tagtcctctt ccaacaataa taatgtcaga
    10021 tcctgtagag accacatcat ccacggttct atactgttga cccaatgcgt ctcccttgtc
    10081 atctaaaccc acaccgggtg tcataatcaa ccaatcgtaa ccttcatctc ttccacccat
    10141 gtctctttga gcaataaagc cgataacaaa atctttgtcg ctcttcgcaa tgtcaacagt
    10201 acccttagta tattctccag tagataggga gcccttgcat gacaattctg ctaacatcaa
    10261 aaggcctcta ggttcctttg ttacttcttc tgccgcctgc ttcaaaccgc taacaatacc
    10321 tgggcccacc acaccgtgtg cattcgtaat gtctgcccat tctgctattc tgtatacacc
    10381 cgcagagtac tgcaatttga ctgtattacc aatgtcagca aattttctgt cttcgaagag
    10441 taaaaaattg tacttggcgg ataatgcctt tagcggctta actgtgccct ccatggaaaa
    10501 atcagtcaag atatccacat gtgtttttag taaacaaatt ttgggaccta atgcttcaac
    10561 taactccagt aattccttgg tggtacgaac atccaatgaa gcacacaagt ttgtttgctt
    10621 ttcgtgcatg atattaaata gcttggcagc aacaggacta ggatgagtag cagcacgttc
    10681 cttatatgta gctttcgaca tgatttatct tcgtttcctg caggtttttg ttctgtgcag
    10741 ttgggttaag aatactgggc aatttcatgt ttcttcaaca ctacatatgc gtatatatac
    10801 caatctaagt ctgtgctcct tccttcgttc ttccttctgt tcggagatta ccgaatcaaa
    10861 aaaatttcaa ggaaaccgaa atcaaaaaaa agaataaaaa aaaaatgatg aattgaattg
    10921 aaaagctgtg gtatggtgca ctctcagtac aatctgctct gatgccgcat agttaagcca
    10981 gccccgacac ccgccaacac ccgctgacgc gccctgacgg gcttgtctgc tcccggcatc
    11041 cgcttacaga caagctgtga ccgtctccgg gagctgcatg tgtcagaggt tttcaccgtc
    11101 atcaccgaaa cgcgcga
//
