Features (pLannotate 1.2.2; 22 found; start..end, strand, type, name):
    353..445     +  CDS            lacI (fragment): lac repressor; lacI; The lac repressor binds to the lac operator to inhibit transcription in E. coli. This inhibition can be relieved by adding lactose or isopropyl-β-D-thiogalactopyranoside (IPTG).
    458..479     +  protein_bind   CAP binding site: CAP binding activates transcription in the presence of cAMP. E. coli catabolite activator protein
    494..524     +  promoter       lac promoter: promoter for the E. coli lac operon
    528..550     +  protein_bind   lac operator (fragment): The lac repressor binds to the lac operator to inhibit transcription in E. coli. This inhibition can be relieved by adding lactose or isopropyl-β-D-thiogalactopyranoside (IPTG). lac repressor encoded by lacI
    593..611     +  promoter       T3 promoter: promoter for bacteriophage T3 RNA polymerase
    656..744     +  ncRNA          tRNA: Accession: RF00005 - tRNA
    838..913     +  misc_RNA       gRNA scaffold: guide RNA scaffold for the Streptococcus pyogenes CRISPR/Cas9 system
    999..1703    +  promoter       ADH1 promoter: S. cerevisiae ADH1; promoter for alcohol dehydrogenase 1
   1713..5816    +  CDS            Cas9: Cas9 (Csn1) endonuclease from the Streptococcus pyogenes Type II CRISPR/Cas system generates RNA-guided double strand breaks in DNA
   5911..6100    +  terminator     CYC1 terminator: S. cerevisiae CYC1; transcription terminator for CYC1
   6131..6149    -  promoter       T7 promoter: promoter for bacteriophage T7 RNA polymerase
   6157..6312    +  CDS            lacZα (fragment): LacZα fragment of β-galactosidase; lacZ fragment
   6316..6744    +  rep_origin     f1 ori (sequence partly withheld): f1 bacteriophage origin of replication; arrow indicates direction of (+) strand synthesis
   6772..6823    -  misc_feature   bom (fragment): basis of mobility region from pBR322
   6902..7705    -  CDS            URA3: orotidine-5'-phosphate decarboxylase, required for uracil biosynthesis; S. cerevisiae URA3; yeast auxotrophic marker, counterselectable with 5-fluoroorotic acid (5-FOA)
   7706..7921    -  promoter       URA3 promoter: S. cerevisiae URA3
   7929..7978    -  misc_feature   bom (fragment): basis of mobility region from pBR322
   8080..8115    -  CDS            rop (fragment): Rop protein, which maintains plasmids at low copy number; rop
   8183..9525    +  rep_origin     2μ ori: yeast 2μ plasmid origin of replication
   9552..9656    +  promoter       AmpR promoter: bla
   9657..10517   +  CDS            AmpR: β-lactamase; bla; confers resistance to ampicillin, carbenicillin, and related antibiotics
  10688..170     +  rep_origin     ori (across the origin): high-copy-number ColE1/pMB1/pBR322/pUC origin of replication
>Addgene plasmid #87393 | p426_Cas9_gRNA-ARS805a | addgene full sequence | sequence record 193436 | Addgene NGS Result
GGAGAAAGGCGGACAGGTATCCGGTAAGCGGCAGGGTCGGAACAGGAGAGCGCACGAGGGAGCTTCCAGG
GGGAAACGCCTGGTATCTTTATAGTCCTGTCGGGTTTCGCCACCTCTGACTTGAGCGTCGATTTTTGTGA
TGCTCGTCAGGGGGGCGGAGCCTATGGAAAAACGCCAGCAACGCGGCCTTTTTACGGTTCCTGGCCTTTT
GCTGGCCTTTTGCTCACATGTTCTTTCCTGCGTTATCCCCTGATTCTGTGGATAACCGTATTACCGCCTT
TGAGTGAGCTGATACCGCTCGCCGCAGCCGAACGACCGAGCGCAGCGAGTCAGTGAGCGAGGAAGCGGAA
GAGCGCCCAATACGCAAACCGCCTCTCCCCGCGCGTTGGCCGATTCATTAATGCAGCTGGCACGACAGGT
TTCCCGACTGGAAAGCGGGCAGTGAGCGCAACGCAATTAATGTGAGTTAGCTCACTCATTAGGCACCCCA
GGCTTTACACTTTATGCTTCCGGCTCGTATGTTGTGTGGAATTGTGAGCGGATAACAATTTCACACAGGA
AACAGCTATGACCATGATTACGCCAAGCGCGCAATTAACCCTCACTAAAGGGAACAAAAGCTGGAGCTAG
TATACTCTTTCTTCAACAATTAAATACTCTCGGTAGCCAAGTTGGTTTAAGGCGCAAGACTGTAATTTAT
CACTACGAAATCTTGAGATCGGGCGTTCGACTCGCCCCCGGGAGAGATGGCCGGCATGGTCCCAGCCTCC
TCGCTGGCGCCGGCTGGGCAACACCTTCGGGTGGCGAATGGGACTTTTTATTTGAATGATATTTAGTGTT
TTAGAGCTAGAAATAGCAAGTTAAAATAAGGCTAGTCCGTTATCAACTTGAAAAAGTGGCACCGAGTCGG
TGCTTTTTTTATTTTTTGTCACTATTGTTATGTAAAATGCCACCTCTGACAGTATGGAACGCAAACTTCT
GTCTAGTGGATAGTCGACATCCTTTTGTTGTTTCCGGGTGTACAATATGGACTTCCTCTTTTCTGGCAAC
CAAACCCATACATCGGGATTCCTATAATACCTTCGTTGGTCTCCCTAACATGTAGGTGGCGGAGGGGAGA
TATACAATAGAACAGATACCAGACAAGACATAATGGGCTAAACAAGACTACACCAATTACACTGCCTCAT
TGATGGTGGTACATAACGAACTAATACTGTAGCCCTAGACTTGATAGCCATCATCATATCGAAGTTTCAC
TACCCTTTTTCCATTTGCCATCTATTGAAGTAATAATAGGCGCATGCAACTTCTTTTCTTTTTTTTTCTT
TTCTCTCTCCCCCGTTGTTGTCTCACCATATCCGCAATGACAAAAAAATGATGGAAGACACTAAAGGAAA
AAATTAACGACAAAGACAGCACCAACAGATGTCGTTGTTCCAGAGCTGATGAGGGGTATCTCGAAGCACA
CGAAACTTTTTCCTTCCTTCATTCACGCACACTACTCTCTAATGAGCAACGGTATACGGCCTTCCTTCCA
GTTACTTGAATTTGAAATAAAAAAAAGTTTGCTGTCTTGCTATCAAGTATAAATAGACCTGCAATTATTA
ATCTTTTGTTTCCTCGTCATTGTTCTCGTTCCCTTTCTTCCTTGTTTCTTTTTCTGCACAATATTTCAAG
CTATACCAAGCATACAATCAACTTGGAAAAAAATGGACAAGAAGTACTCCATTGGGCTCGATATCGGCAC
AAACAGCGTCGGTTGGGCCGTCATTACGGACGAGTACAAGGTGCCGAGCAAAAAATTCAAAGTTCTGGGC
AATACCGATCGCCACAGCATAAAGAAGAACCTCATTGGCGCCCTCCTGTTCGACTCCGGGGAGACGGCCG
AAGCCACGCGGCTCAAAAGAACAGCACGGCGCAGATATACCCGCAGAAAGAATCGGATCTGCTACCTGCA
GGAGATCTTTAGTAATGAGATGGCTAAGGTGGATGACTCTTTCTTCCATAGGCTGGAGGAGTCCTTTTTG
GTGGAGGAGGATAAAAAGAACGAGCGCCACCCAATCTTTGGCAATATCGTGGACGAGGTGGCGTACCATG
AAAAGTACCCAACCATATATCATCTGAGGAAGAAGCTTGTAGACAGTACTGATAAGGCTGACTTGCGGTT
GATCTATCTCGCGCTGGCGCATATGATCAAATTTCGGGGACACTTCCTCATCGAGGGGGACCTGAACCCA
GACAACAGCGATGTCGACAAACTCTTTATCCAACTGGTTCAGACTTACAATCAGCTTTTCGAAGAGAACC
CGATCAACGCATCCGGAGTTGACGCCAAAGCAATCCTGAGCGCTAGGCTGTCCAAATCCCGGCGGCTCGA
AAACCTCATCGCACAGCTCCCTGGGGAGAAGAAGAACGGCCTGTTTGGTAATCTTATCGCCCTGTCACTC
GGGCTGACCCCCAACTTTAAATCTAACTTCGACCTGGCCGAAGATGCCAAGCTTCAACTGAGCAAAGACA
CCTACGATGATGATCTCGACAATCTGCTGGCCCAGATCGGCGACCAGTACGCAGACCTTTTTTTGGCGGC
AAAGAACCTGTCAGACGCCATTCTGCTGAGTGATATTCTGCGAGTGAACACGGAGATCACCAAAGCTCCG
CTGAGCGCTAGTATGATCAAGCGCTATGATGAGCACCACCAAGACTTGACTTTGCTGAAGGCCCTTGTCA
GACAGCAACTGCCTGAGAAGTACAAGGAAATTTTCTTCGATCAGTCTAAAAATGGCTACGCCGGATACAT
TGACGGCGGAGCAAGCCAGGAGGAATTTTACAAATTTATTAAGCCCATCTTGGAAAAAATGGACGGCACC
GAGGAGCTGCTGGTAAAGCTTAACAGAGAAGATCTGTTGCGCAAACAGCGCACTTTCGACAATGGAAGCA
TCCCCCACCAGATTCACCTGGGCGAACTGCACGCTATCCTCAGGCGGCAAGAGGATTTCTACCCCTTTTT
GAAAGATAACAGGGAAAAGATTGAGAAAATCCTCACATTTCGGATACCCTACTATGTAGGCCCCCTCGCC
CGGGGAAATTCCAGATTCGCGTGGATGACTCGCAAATCAGAAGAGACCATCACTCCCTGGAACTTCGAGG
AAGTCGTGGATAAGGGGGCCTCTGCCCAGTCCTTCATCGAAAGGATGACTAACTTTGATAAAAATCTGCC
TAACGAAAAGGTGCTTCCTAAACACTCTCTGCTGTACGAGTACTTCACAGTTTATAACGAGCTCACCAAG
GTCAAATACGTCACAGAAGGGATGAGAAAGCCAGCATTCCTGTCTGGAGAGCAGAAGAAAGCTATCGTGG
ACCTCCTCTTCAAGACGAACCGGAAAGTTACCGTGAAACAGCTCAAAGAAGACTATTTCAAAAAGATTGA
ATGTTTCGACTCTGTTGAAATCAGCGGAGTGGAGGATCGCTTCAACGCATCCCTGGGAACGTATCACGAT
CTCCTGAAAATCATTAAAGACAAGGACTTCCTGGACAATGAGGAGAACGAGGACATTCTTGAGGACATTG
TCCTCACCCTTACGTTGTTTGAAGATAGGGAGATGATTGAAGAACGCTTGAAAACTTACGCTCATCTCTT
CGACGACAAAGTCATGAAACAGCTCAAGAGGCGCCGATATACAGGATGGGGGCGGCTGTCAAGAAAACTG
ATCAATGGGATCCGAGACAAGCAGAGTGGAAAGACAATCCTGGATTTTCTTAAGTCCGATGGATTTGCCA
ACCGGAACTTCATGCAGTTGATCCATGATGACTCTCTCACCTTTAAGGAGGACATCCAGAAAGCACAAGT
TTCTGGCCAGGGGGACAGTCTTCACGAGCACATCGCTAATCTTGCAGGTAGCCCAGCTATCAAAAAGGGA
ATACTGCAGACCGTTAAGGTCGTGGATGAACTCGTCAAAGTAATGGGAAGGCATAAGCCCGAGAATATCG
TTATCGAGATGGCCCGAGAGAACCAAACTACCCAGAAGGGACAGAAGAACAGTAGGGAAAGGATGAAGAG
GATTGAAGAGGGTATAAAAGAACTGGGGTCCCAAATCCTTAAGGAACACCCAGTTGAAAACACCCAGCTT
CAGAATGAGAAGCTCTACCTGTACTACCTGCAGAACGGCAGGGACATGTACGTGGATCAGGAACTGGACA
TCAATCGGCTCTCCGACTACGACGTGGATCATATCGTGCCCCAGTCTTTTCTCAAAGATGATTCTATTGA
TAATAAAGTGTTGACAAGATCCGATAAAAATAGAGGGAAGAGTGATAACGTCCCCTCAGAAGAAGTTGTC
AAGAAAATGAAAAATTATTGGCGGCAGCTGCTGAACGCCAAACTGATCACACAACGGAAGTTCGATAATC
TGACTAAGGCTGAACGAGGTGGCCTGTCTGAGTTGGATAAAGCCGGCTTCATCAAAAGGCAGCTTGTTGA
GACACGCCAGATCACCAAGCACGTGGCCCAAATTCTCGATTCACGCATGAACACCAAGTACGATGAAAAT
GACAAACTGATTCGAGAGGTGAAAGTTATTACTCTGAAGTCTAAGCTGGTCTCAGATTTCAGAAAGGACT
TTCAGTTTTATAAGGTGAGAGAGATCAACAATTACCACCATGCGCATGATGCCTACCTGAATGCAGTGGT
AGGCACTGCACTTATCAAAAAATATCCCAAGCTTGAATCTGAATTTGTTTACGGAGACTATAAAGTGTAC
GATGTTAGGAAAATGATCGCAAAGTCTGAGCAGGAAATAGGCAAGGCCACCGCTAAGTACTTCTTTTACA
GCAATATTATGAATTTTTTCAAGACCGAGATTACACTGGCCAATGGAGAGATTCGGAAGCGACCACTTAT
CGAAACAAACGGAGAAACAGGAGAAATCGTGTGGGACAAGGGTAGGGATTTCGCGACAGTCCGGAAGGTC
CTGTCCATGCCGCAGGTGAACATCGTTAAAAAGACCGAAGTACAGACCGGAGGCTTCTCCAAGGAAAGTA
TCCTCCCGAAAAGGAACAGCGACAAGCTGATCGCACGCAAAAAAGATTGGGACCCCAAGAAATACGGCGG
ATTCGATTCTCCTACAGTCGCTTACAGTGTACTGGTTGTGGCCAAAGTGGAGAAAGGGAAGTCTAAAAAA
CTCAAAAGCGTCAAGGAACTGCTGGGCATCACAATCATGGAGCGATCAAGCTTCGAAAAAAACCCCATCG
ACTTTCTCGAGGCGAAAGGATATAAAGAGGTCAAAAAAGACCTCATCATTAAGCTTCCCAAGTACTCTCT
CTTTGAGCTTGAAAACGGCCGGAAACGAATGCTCGCTAGTGCGGGCGAGCTGCAGAAAGGTAACGAGCTG
GCACTGCCCTCTAAATACGTTAATTTCTTGTATCTGGCCAGCCACTATGAAAAGCTCAAAGGGTCTCCCG
AAGATAATGAGCAGAAGCAGCTGTTCGTGGAACAACACAAACACTACCTTGATGAGATCATCGAGCAAAT
AAGCGAATTCTCCAAAAGAGTGATCCTCGCCGACGCTAACCTCGATAAGGTGCTTTCTGCTTACAATAAG
CACAGGGATAAGCCCATCAGGGAGCAGGCAGAAAACATTATCTACTTGTTTACTCTGACCAACTTGGGCG
CGCCTGCAGCCTTCAAGTACTTCGACACCACCATAGACAGAAAGCGGTACACCTCTACAAAGGAGGTCCT
GGACGCCACACTGATTCATCAGTCAATTACGGGGCTCTATGAAACAAGAATCGACCTCTCTCAGCTCGGT
GGAGACAGCAGGGCTGACCCCAAGAAGAAGAGGAAGGTGTGATCTCTTCTCGAGTCATGTAATTAGTTAT
GTCACGCTTACGTTCACGCCCTCCCCCCACATCCGCTCTAACCGAAAAGGAAGGAGTTAGACAACCTGAA
GTCTAGGTCCCTATTTATTTTTTTATAGTTATGTTAGTATTAAGAACGTTATTTATATTTCAAATTTTTC
TTTTTTTTCTGTACAGACGCGTGTACGCATGTAACATTATACTGAAAACCTTGCTTGAGAAGGTTTTGGG
ACGCTCGAAGGCTTTAATTTGCGGCCGGTACCCAATTCGCCCTATAGTGAGTCGTATTACGCGCGCTCAC
TGGCCGTCGTTTTACAACGTCGTGACTGGGAAAACCCTGGCGTTACCCAACTTAATCGCCTTGCAGCACA
TCCCCCTTTCGCCAGCTGGCGTAATAGCGAAGAGGCCCGCACCGATCGCCCTTCCCAACAGTTGCGCAGC
CTGAATGGCGAATGG
[124 nt withheld, positions 6316-6439]
C
[91 nt withheld, positions 6441-6531]
A
[49 nt withheld, positions 6533-6581]
CCTTTGACGTTGGAGTCCACGTTCTTTAATAGTGGACTCTTGTTCCAAACTGGAACAACACTCAACCCTA
TCTCGGTCTATTCTTTTGATTTATAAGGGATTTTGCCGATTTCGGCCTATTGGTTAAAAAATGAGCTGAT
TTAACAAAAATTTAACGCGAATTTTAACAAAATATTAACGCTTACAATTTCCTGATGCGGTATTTTCTCC
TTACGCATCTGTGCGGTATTTCACACCGCATAGGGTAATAACTGATATAATTAAATTGAAGCTCTAATTT
GTGAGTTTAGTATACATGCATTTACTTATAATACAGTTTTTTAGTTTTGCTGGCCGCATCTTCTCAAATA
TGCTTCCCAGCCTGCTTTTCTGTAACGTTCACCCTCTACCTTAGCATCCCTTCCCTTTGCAAATAGTCCT
CTTCCAACAATAATAATGTCAGATCCTGTAGAGACCACATCATCCACGGTTCTATACTGTTGACCCAATG
CGTCTCCCTTGTCATCTAAACCCACACCGGGTGTCATAATCAACCAATCGTAACCTTCATCTCTTCCACC
CATGTCTCTTTGAGCAATAAAGCCGATAACAAAATCTTTGTCGCTCTTCGCAATGTCAACAGTACCCTTA
GTATATTCTCCAGTAGATAGGGAGCCCTTGCATGACAATTCTGCTAACATCAAAAGGCCTCTAGGTTCCT
TTGTTACTTCTTCTGCCGCCTGCTTCAAACCGCTAACAATACCTGGGCCCACCACACCGTGTGCATTCGT
AATGTCTGCCCATTCTGCTATTCTGTATACACCCGCAGAGTACTGCAATTTGACTGTATTACCAATGTCA
GCAAATTTTCTGTCTTCGAAGAGTAAAAAATTGTACTTGGCGGATAATGCCTTTAGCGGCTTAACTGTGC
CCTCCATGGAAAAATCAGTCAAGATATCCACATGTGTTTTTAGTAAACAAATTTTGGGACCTAATGCTTC
AACTAACTCCAGTAATTCCTTGGTGGTACGAACATCCAATGAAGCACACAAGTTTGTTTGCTTTTCGTGC
ATGATATTAAATAGCTTGGCAGCAACAGGACTAGGATGAGTAGCAGCACGTTCCTTATATGTAGCTTTCG
ACATGATTTATCTTCGTTTCCTGCAGGTTTTTGTTCTGTGCAGTTGGGTTAAGAATACTGGGCAATTTCA
TGTTTCTTCAACACTACATATGCGTATATATACCAATCTAAGTCTGTGCTCCTTCCTTCGTTCTTCCTTC
TGTTCGGAGATTACCGAATCAAAAAAATTTCAAGGAAACCGAAATCAAAAAAAAGAATAAAAAAAAAATG
ATGAATTGAAAAGGTGGTATGGTGCACTCTCAGTACAATCTGCTCTGATGCCGCATAGTTAAGCCAGCCC
CGACACCCGCCAACACCCGCTGACGCGCCCTGACGGGCTTGTCTGCTCCCGGCATCCGCTTACAGACAAG
CTGTGACCGTCTCCGGGAGCTGCATGTGTCAGAGGTTTTCACCGTCATCACCGAAACGCGCGAGACGAAA
GGGCCTCGTGATACGCCTATTTTTATAGGTTAATGTCATGATAATAATGGTTTCTTAGTATGATCCAATA
TCAAAGGAAATGATAGCATTGAAGGATGAGACTAATCCAATTGAGGAGTGGCAGCATATAGAACAGCTAA
AGGGTAGTGCTGAAGGAAGCATACGATACCCCGCATGGAATGGGATAATATCACAGGAGGTACTAGACTA
CCTTTCATCCTACATAAATAGACGCATATAAGTACGCATTTAAGCATAAACACGCACTATGCCGTTCTTC
TCATGTATATATATATACAGGCAACACGCAGATATAGGTGCGACGTGAACAGTGAGCTGTATGTGCGCAG
CTCGCGTTGCATTTTCGGAAGCGCTCGTTTTCGGAAACGCTTTGAAGTTCCTATTCCGAAGTTCCTATTC
TCTAGAAAGTATAGGAACTTCAGAGCGCTTTTGAAAACCAAAAGCGCTCTGAAGACGCACTTTCAAAAAA
CCAAAAACGCACCGGACTGTAACGAGCTACTAAAATATTGCGAATACCGCTTCCACAAACATTGCTCAAA
AGTATCTCTTTGCTATATATCTCTGTGCTATATCCCTATATAACCTACCCATCCACCTTTCGCTCCTTGA
ACTTGCATCTAAACTCGACCTCTACATTTTTTATGTTTATCTCTAGTATTACTCTTTAGACAAAAAAATT
GTAGTAAGAACTATTCATAGAGTGAATCGAAAACAATACGAAAATGTAAACATTTCCTATACGTAGTATA
TAGAGACAAAATAGAAGAAACCGTTCATAATTTTCTGACCAATGAAGAATCATCAACGCTATCACTTTCT
GTTCACAAAGTATGCGCAATCCACATCGGTATAGAATATAATCGGGGATGCCTTTATCTTGAAAAAATGC
ACCCGCAGCTTCGCTAGTAATCAGTAAACGCGGGAAGTGGAGTCAGGCTTTTTTTATGGAAGAGAAAATA
GACACCAAAGTAGCCTTCTTCTAACCTTAACGGACCTACAGTGCAAAAAGTTATCAAGAGACTGCATTAT
AGAGCGCACAAAGGAGAAAAAAAGTAATCTAAGATGCTTTGTTAGAAAAATAGCGCTCTCGGGATGCATT
TTTGTAGAACAAAAAAGAAGTATAGATTCTTTGTTGGTAAAATAGCGCTCTCGCGTTGCATTTCTGTTCT
GTAAAAATGCAGCTCAGATTCTTTGTTTGAAAAATTAGCGCTCTCGCGTTGCATTTTTGTTTTACAAAAA
TGAAGCACAGATTCTTCGTTGGTAAAATAGCGCTTTCGCGTTGCATTTCTGTTCTGTAAAAATGCAGCTC
AGATTCTTTGTTTGAAAAATTAGCGCTCTCGCGTTGCATTTTTGTTCTACAAAATGAAGCACAGATGCTT
CGTTCAGGTGGCACTTTTCGGGGAAATGTGCGCGGAACCCCTATTTGTTTATTTTTCTAAATACATTCAA
ATATGTATCCGCTCATGAGACAATAACCCTGATAAATGCTTCAATAATATTGAAAAAGGAAGAGTATGAG
TATTCAACATTTCCGTGTCGCCCTTATTCCCTTTTTTGCGGCATTTTGCCTTCCTGTTTTTGCTCACCCA
GAAACGCTGGTGAAAGTAAAAGATGCTGAAGATCAGTTGGGTGCACGAGTGGGTTACATCGAACTGGATC
TCAACAGCGGTAAGATCCTTGAGAGTTTTCGCCCCGAAGAACGTTTTCCAATGATGAGCACTTTTAAAGT
TCTGCTATGTGGCGCGGTATTATCCCGTATTGACGCCGGGCAAGAGCAACTCGGTCGCCGCATACACTAT
TCTCAGAATGACTTGGTTGAGTACTCACCAGTCACAGAAAAGCATCTTACGGATGGCATGACAGTAAGAG
AATTATGCAGTGCTGCCATAACCATGAGTGATAACACTGCGGCCAACTTACTTCTGACAACGATCGGAGG
ACCGAAGGAGCTAACCGCTTTTTTGCACAACATGGGGGATCATGTAACTCGCCTTGATCGTTGGGAACCG
GAGCTGAATGAAGCCATACCAAACGACGAGCGTGACACCACGATGCCTGTAGCAATGGCAACAACGTTGC
GCAAACTATTAACTGGCGAACTACTTACTCTAGCTTCCCGGCAACAATTAATAGACTGGATGGAGGCGGA
TAAAGTTGCAGGACCACTTCTGCGCTCGGCCCTTCCGGCTGGCTGGTTTATTGCTGATAAATCTGGAGCC
GGTGAGCGTGGGTCTCGCGGTATCATTGCAGCACTGGGGCCAGATGGTAAGCCCTCCCGTATCGTAGTTA
TCTACACGACGGGGAGTCAGGCAACTATGGATGAACGAAATAGACAGATCGCTGAGATAGGTGCCTCACT
GATTAAGCATTGGTAACTGTCAGACCAAGTTTACTCATATATACTTTAGATTGATTTAAAACTTCATTTT
TAATTTAAAAGGATCTAGGTGAAGATCCTTTTTGATAATCTCATGACCAAAATCCCTTAACGTGAGTTTT
CGTTCCACTGAGCGTCAGACCCCGTAGAAAAGATCAAAGGATCTTCTTGAGATCCTTTTTTTCTGCGCGT
AATCTGCTGCTTGCAAACAAAAAAACCACCGCTACCAGCGGTGGTTTGTTTGCCGGATCAAGAGCTACCA
ACTCTTTTTCCGAAGGTAACTGGCTTCAGCAGAGCGCAGATACCAAATACTGTTCTTCTAGTGTAGCCGT
AGTTAGGCCACCACTTCAAGAACTCTGTAGCACCGCCTACATACCTCGCTCTGCTAATCCTGTTACCAGT
GGCTGCTGCCAGTGGCGATAAGTCGTGTCTTACCGGGTTGGACTCAAGACGATAGTTACCGGATAAGGCG
CAGCGGTCGGGCTGAACGGGGGGTTCGTGCACACAGCCCAGCTTGGAGCGAACGACCTACACCGAACTGA
GATACCTACAGCGTGAGCTATGAGAAAGCGCCACGCTTCCCGAAG
